>Addgene plasmid #36977 | pTK-Twist | addgene partial sequence | sequence record 47427 | cPPT-F 5'-gggaaagaatagtagacataatag-3'
AACCTAAGAATTACCAAAACAAATTACAAAAATTCAAAATTTTCGGGGGATCTTCCATCGAATTCCTGCA
GCCCCTCGACTTTCACTTTTCTCTATCACTGATAGGGAGTGGTAAACTCGACTTTCACTTTTCTCTATCA
CTGATAGGGAGTGGTAAACTCGACTTTCACTTTTCTCTATCACTGATAGGGAGTGGTAAACTCGACTTTC
ACTTTTCTCTATCACTGATAGGGAGTGGTAAACTCGACTTTCACTTTTCTCTATCACTGATAGGGAGTGG
TAAACTCGACTTTCACTTTTCTCTATCACTGATAGGGAGTGGTAAACTCGACTTTCACTTTTCTCTATCA
CTGATAGGGAGTGGTAAACTCGACCTATATAAGCAGAGGGGGGATCCCAGTGTGGTGGTACGGGCCGGCG
CCGAGCGCGGGGAAGCTGGCGGGCTAGGGCGCCCCGCTCCTCTGCTCTACCCTCCCCCGTCCCGGCTCCG
CGAGGCCGCACGTCGCCGCCCGCGAGATGATGCAGGACGTGTCCAGCTCGCCAGTCTCTCCGGCCGACGA
CAGCCTGAGCAACAGCGAGGAGGAGCCGGACCGGCAGCAGCCGGCGAGCGGCAAGCGCGGGGCTCGCAAG
AGACGCAGCAGTCGGCGCAGCGCGGGCGGCAGCGCGGGGCCCGGCGGGGCCACGGGCGGGGGCATCGGAG
GCGGCGACGAGCCAGGCAGCCCGGCCCAGGGCAAGCGCGG
