[The description below was written by a language model from this plasmid's Addgene catalogue record.]
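Description:
pTK-Twist is a lentiviral transfer plasmid for tetracycline-inducible expression of the transcription factor Twist1. It is built on the pTK380 backbone, described in the record as a tetracycline-inducible lentiviral vector. The plasmid is propagated in bacteria under ampicillin selection. A recombination-deficient strain (Stbl3) is listed as host, a common choice for lentiviral plasmids because their repeated LTR sequences can recombine. The copy number is recorded as unknown. No feature table is provided, so the exact promoter and operator arrangement, the source of the tetracycline transactivator, any mammalian selection marker or reporter, and the origin of replication are not stated.

The payload is a Twist1 cDNA insert of about 1.3 kb. The species is not explicitly stated, although the linked gene symbol and aliases (such as M-Twist) are consistent with the mouse gene. The fragment was excised from an earlier Twist expression plasmid, pBP-Twist, and placed between the BamHI and XhoI sites of pTK380. The XhoI end was blunted, so that site was destroyed during cloning, and it is not known whether the BamHI site survived. No epitope tags or fusion partners are recorded.

Twist1 is a basic helix-loop-helix factor best known as an inducer of epithelial-mesenchymal transition. Once packaged into lentiviral particles and integrated into target cells, the construct should allow Twist1 expression to be switched by a tetracycline-class drug. It was deposited with a study of how the transcription factors Slug and Sox9 cooperate to determine the mammary stem cell state, which suggests use for controlled, transient expression of candidate regulators in mammary epithelial cells. The record does not spell out its specific role in that study.
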