Addgene plasmid #36977: pTK-Twist
Depositing lab: Bob Weinberg. Depositing organization: Whitehead Institute for Biomedical Research. Publication: Slug and Sox9 cooperatively determine the mammary stem cell state. Guo W, Keckesova Z, Donaher JL, Shibue T, Tischler V, Reinhardt F, Itzkovitz S, Noske A, Zurrer-Hardi U, Bell G, Tam WL, Mani SA, van Oudenaarden A, Weinberg RA. Cell. 2012 Mar 2;148(5):1015-28. 10.1016/j.cell.2012.02.008 PubMed 22385965.
Backbone
  Vector backbone: pTK380 (tetracycline inducible)
  Backbone manufacturer: Dr. Tal Kafri
  Vector type: Lentiviral
Growth in bacteria
  Bacterial resistance: Ampicillin, 100 μg/mL
  Growth temperature: 37°C
  Growth strain: Stbl3
  Copy number: Unknown
Gene/Insert
  Gene/Insert name: Twist
  Insert size (bp): 1284
  Entrez Gene: Twist1 (a.k.a. M-Twist, Pde, Ska10, Ska<m10Jus>, Twist, bHLHa38, pdt)
  Cloning method: Restriction Enzyme; 5′ cloning site BamHI (unknown if destroyed); 3′ cloning site XhoI (destroyed during cloning)
  Sequencing primers: 5′ unknown; 3′ unknown
Terms and licenses: Academic/Nonprofit Terms; Industry Terms: Not Available to Industry
Depositor comments: Twist1 cDNA was cut from pBP-Twist (Addgene plasmid 1783) and cloned into BamHI-XhoI (blunt) sites of pTK380.
How to cite: pTK-Twist was a gift from Bob Weinberg (Addgene plasmid # 36977 ; http://n2t.net/addgene:36977 ; RRID:Addgene_36977)
